Addgene plasmid #118270: pAAV-DYRK1A-2A-GFP
Purpose: Expresses mouse DYRK1A tagged with 2A peptide at it's C-terminus and GFP in mammalian cells.
Depositing lab: Vance Lemmon. Depositing organization: University of Miami. Publication: Dyrk kinases regulate phosphorylation of doublecortin, cytoskeletal organization, and neuronal morphology. Slepak TI, Salay LD, Lemmon VP, Bixby JL. Cytoskeleton (Hoboken). 2012 Jul;69(7):514-27. doi: 10.1002/cm.21021. Epub 2012 Mar 7. PubMed 22359282.
Backbone
  Vector backbone: pAAV-2A-GFP
  Backbone size w/o insert (bp): 5403
  Total vector size (bp): 7665
  Vector type: Mammalian Expression, AAV
Growth in bacteria
  Bacterial resistance: Ampicillin, 100 μg/mL
  Growth temperature: 37°C
  Growth strain: NEB Stable
  Copy number: High Copy
Gene/Insert
  Gene/Insert name: dual-specificity tyrosine-(Y)-phosphorylation regulated kinase 1a (alt name: DYRK1A)
  Species: M. musculus (mouse)
  Insert size (bp): 2262
  GenBank ID: NM_001347731.1
  Entrez Gene: Dyrk1a (a.k.a. 2310043O08Rik, D16Ertd272e, D16Ertd493e, Dyrk, Gm10783, Mnbh, Mp86, mmb)
  Promoter: CMV with beta global intron
  Tag / fusion protein: 2A peptide (C terminal on insert); GFP (C terminal on backbone)
  Cloning method: Restriction Enzyme; 5′ cloning site EcoRI (not destroyed); 3′ cloning site AgeI (not destroyed)
  Sequencing primers: 5′ tggttgggataaggctggat; 3′ GFP reverse
Terms and licenses: Academic/Nonprofit Terms; Industry Terms: Not Available to Industry
How to cite: pAAV-DYRK1A-2A-GFP was a gift from Vance Lemmon (Addgene plasmid # 118270 ; http://n2t.net/addgene:118270 ; RRID:Addgene_118270)
