[The description below was written by a language model from this plasmid's Addgene catalogue record, the feature table of its GenBank file and pLannotate feature annotations shown in this document.]
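Description:
pAAV-DYRK1A-2A-GFP is an adeno-associated virus transfer plasmid that also works as a mammalian expression vector, built on the pAAV-2A-GFP backbone. It is about 7.7 kb in total; the depositor sequence is 7,665 bp, while the annotated GenBank export is slightly shorter at 7,651 bp. It is maintained in bacteria as a high-copy plasmid through a ColE1/pUC-type origin and selected with ampicillin via the bla gene. An f1/M13 phage origin is also present in the backbone. The recorded growth strain is a recombination-reduced one, which is the usual choice for keeping the repeat-rich ITRs intact.

The expression cassette lies between two AAV2 inverted terminal repeats, the cis elements needed for replication and packaging of the intervening DNA into AAV particles when rep, cap and helper functions are supplied in trans. Transcription is driven by the CMV immediate early enhancer/promoter, followed by a truncated β-globin intron that aids mRNA processing and expression. Downstream is the 2,262 bp mouse Dyrk1a coding sequence, encoding a dual-specificity serine/threonine and tyrosine kinase and cloned between EcoRI and AgeI sites. It is joined in frame to a Thosea asigna virus T2A peptide and EGFP, and the cassette ends with the human growth hormone polyadenylation signal. Ribosomal skipping at T2A yields DYRK1A, carrying the residual 2A residues at its C-terminus, and free EGFP from one transcript, so green fluorescence marks expressing cells without a bulky fusion to the kinase. The "10xHis" features annotated within the insert fall inside the Dyrk1a coding region and probably reflect a native histidine-rich stretch rather than an added tag.

The construct suits DYRK1A overexpression by transfection or AAV transduction. The associated publication concerns Dyrk kinase effects on doublecortin phosphorylation, cytoskeletal organization and neuronal morphology.
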