LOCUS       Exported 7651 bp ds-DNA circular SYN 12-MAY-2021
DEFINITION  Expresses mouse DYRK1A tagged with 2A peptide at it's C-terminus and
            GFP in mammalian cells..
ACCESSION   .
VERSION     .
KEYWORDS    pAAV-DYRK1A-2A-GFP
SOURCE      synthetic DNA construct
  ORGANISM  synthetic DNA construct
REFERENCE   1 (bases 1 to 7651)
  AUTHORS   Slepak TI, Salay LD, Lemmon VP, Bixby JL
  TITLE     Dyrk kinases regulate phosphorylation of doublecortin, cytoskeletal
            organization, and neuronal morphology.
  JOURNAL   Cytoskeleton (Hoboken). 2012 Jul;69(7):514-27. doi:
            10.1002/cm.21021. Epub 2012 Mar 7.
  PUBMED    22359282
REFERENCE   2 (bases 1 to 7651)
  AUTHORS   .
  TITLE     Direct Submission
  JOURNAL   Exported May 12, 2021 from SnapGene Server 1.1.58
            http://www.snapgene.com
FEATURES             Location/Qualifiers
     source          1..7651
                     /organism="synthetic DNA construct"
                     /mol_type="other DNA"
     repeat_region   1..130
                     /label=AAV2 ITR (alternate)
                     /note="Functional equivalent of wild-type AAV2 ITR"
     enhancer        206..509
                     /label=CMV enhancer
                     /note="human cytomegalovirus immediate early enhancer"
     promoter        510..713
                     /label=CMV promoter
                     /note="human cytomegalovirus (CMV) immediate early
                     promoter"
     primer_bind     664..684
                     /label=CMV-F
                     /note="Human CMV immediate early promoter, forward primer"
     primer_bind     710..734
                     /label=LNCX
                     /note="Human CMV promoter, forward primer"
     CDS             3109..3138
                     /codon_start=1
                     /product="10xHis affinity tag"
                     /label=10xHis
                     /translation="HHHHHHHHHH"
     CDS             3112..3141
                     /codon_start=1
                     /product="10xHis affinity tag"
                     /label=10xHis
                     /translation="HHHHHHHHHH"
     CDS             3115..3144
                     /codon_start=1
                     /product="10xHis affinity tag"
                     /label=10xHis
                     /translation="HHHHHHHHHH"
     CDS             3118..3147
                     /codon_start=1
                     /product="10xHis affinity tag"
                     /label=10xHis
                     /translation="HHHHHHHHHH"
     CDS             3586..3639
                     /codon_start=1
                     /product="2A peptide from Thosea asigna virus capsid
                     protein"
                     /label=T2A
                     /note="Eukaryotic ribosomes fail to insert a peptide bond
                     between the Gly and Pro residues, yielding separate
                     polypeptides."
                     /translation="EGRGSLLTCGDVEENPGP"
     CDS             3667..4383
                     /codon_start=1
                     /product="the original enhanced GFP (Yang et al., 1996)"
                     /label=EGFP
                     /note="mammalian codon-optimized"
                     /translation="VSKGEELFTGVVPILVELDGDVNGHKFSVSGEGEGDATYGKLTLK
                     FICTTGKLPVPWPTLVTTLTYGVQCFSRYPDHMKQHDFFKSAMPEGYVQERTIFFKDDG
                     NYKTRAEVKFEGDTLVNRIELKGIDFKEDGNILGHKLEYNYNSHNVYIMADKQKNGIKV
                     NFKIRHNIEDGSVQLADHYQQNTPIGDGPVLLPDNHYLSTQSALSKDPNEKRDHMVLLE
                     FVTAAGITLGMDELYK"
     CDS             3667..4380
                     /codon_start=1
                     /product="enhanced GFP"
                     /label=EGFP
                     /translation="VSKGEELFTGVVPILVELDGDVNGHKFSVSGEGEGDATYGKLTLK
                     FICTTGKLPVPWPTLVTTLTYGVQCFSRYPDHMKQHDFFKSAMPEGYVQERTIFFKDDG
                     NYKTRAEVKFEGDTLVNRIELKGIDFKEDGNILGHKLEYNYNSHNVYIMADKQKNGIKV
                     NFKIRHNIEDGSVQLADHYQQNTPIGDGPVLLPDNHYLSTQSALSKDPNEKRDHMVLLE
                     FVTAAGITLGMDELYK"
     primer_bind     complement(3709..3730)
                     /label=EGFP-N
                     /note="EGFP, reverse primer"
     primer_bind     complement(3970..3989)
                     /label=EXFP-R
                     /note="For distinguishing EGFP variants, reverse primer"
     primer_bind     4317..4338
                     /label=EGFP-C
                     /note="EGFP, forward primer"
     polyA_signal    4398..4874
                     /label=hGH poly(A) signal
                     /note="human growth hormone polyadenylation signal"
     primer_bind     complement(4597..4616)
                     /label=hGH-PA-R
                     /note="Human growth hormone terminator, reverse primer"
     repeat_region   4914..5054
                     /label=AAV2 ITR
                     /note="inverted terminal repeat of adeno-associated virus
                     serotype 2"
     repeat_region   4914..5043
                     /label=AAV2 ITR
     rep_origin      5129..5584
                     /direction=RIGHT
                     /label=f1 ori
                     /note="f1 bacteriophage origin of replication; arrow
                     indicates direction of (+) strand synthesis"
     primer_bind     complement(5216..5235)
                     /label=F1ori-R
                     /note="F1 origin, reverse primer"
     primer_bind     5426..5447
                     /label=F1ori-F
                     /note="F1 origin, forward primer"
     primer_bind     complement(5601..5620)
                     /label=pRS-marker
                     /note="pRS vectors, use to sequence yeast selectable
                     marker"
     primer_bind     5720..5742
                     /label=pGEX 3'
                     /note="pGEX vectors, reverse primer"
     primer_bind     complement(5780..5798)
                     /label=pBRforEco
                     /note="pBR322 vectors, upsteam of EcoRI site, forward
                     primer"
     promoter        5866..5970
                     /gene="bla"
                     /label=AmpR promoter
     CDS             5971..6831
                     /codon_start=1
                     /gene="bla"
                     /product="beta-lactamase"
                     /label=AmpR
                     /note="confers resistance to ampicillin, carbenicillin, and
                     related antibiotics"
                     /translation="MSIQHFRVALIPFFAAFCLPVFAHPETLVKVKDAEDQLGARVGYI
                     ELDLNSGKILESFRPEERFPMMSTFKVLLCGAVLSRIDAGQEQLGRRIHYSQNDLVEYS
                     PVTEKHLTDGMTVRELCSAAITMSDNTAANLLLTTIGGPKELTAFLHNMGDHVTRLDRW
                     EPELNEAIPNDERDTTMPVAMATTLRKLLTGELLTLASRQQLIDWMEADKVAGPLLRSA
                     LPAGWFIADKSGAGERGSRGIIAALGPDGKPSRIVVIYTTGSQATMDERNRQIAEIGAS
                     LIKHW"
     primer_bind     complement(6189..6208)
                     /label=Amp-R
                     /note="Ampicillin resistance gene, reverse primer"
     rep_origin      7002..7590
                     /direction=RIGHT
                     /label=ori
                     /note="high-copy-number ColE1/pMB1/pBR322/pUC origin of
                     replication"
     primer_bind     7491..7510
                     /label=pBR322ori-F
                     /note="pBR322 origin, forward primer"
ORIGIN
        1 cctgcaggca gctgcgcgct cgctcgctca ctgaggccgc ccgggcgtcg ggcgaccttt
       61 ggtcgcccgg cctcagtgag cgagcgagcg cgcagagagg gagtggccaa ctccatcact
      121 aggggttcct gcggccgcac gcgtctagtt attaatagta atcaattacg gggtcattag
      181 ttcatagccc atatatggag ttccgcgtta cataacttac ggtaaatggc ccgcctggct
      241 gaccgcccaa cgacccccgc ccattgacgt caataatgac gtatgttccc atagtaacgc
      301 caatagggac tttccattga cgtcaatggg tggagtattt acggtaaact gcccacttgg
      361 cagtacatca agtgtatcat atgccaagta cgccccctat tgacgtcaat gacggtaaat
      421 ggcccgcctg gcattatgcc cagtacatga ccttatggga ctttcctact tggcagtaca
      481 tctacgtatt agtcatcgct attaccatgg tgatgcggtt ttggcagtac atcaatgggc
      541 gtggatagcg gtttgactca cggggatttc caagtctcca ccccattgac gtcaatggga
      601 gtttgttttg gcaccaaaat caacgggact ttccaaaatg tcgtaacaac tccgccccat
      661 tgacgcaaat gggcggtagg cgtgtacggt gggaggtcta tataagcaga gctcgtttag
      721 tgaaccgtca gatcgcctgg agacgccatc cacgctgttt tgacctccat agaagacacc
      781 gggaccgatc cagcctccgc ggattcgaat cccggccggg aacggtgcat tggaacgcgg
      841 attccccgtg ccaagagtga cgtaagtacc gcctatagag tctataggcc cacaaaaaat
      901 gctttcttct tttaatatac ttttttgttt atcttatttc taatactttc cctaatctct
      961 ttctttcagg gcaataatga tacaatgtat catgcctctt tgcaccattc taaagaataa
     1021 cagtgataat ttctgggtta aggcaatagc aatatttctg catataaata tttctgcata
     1081 taaattgtaa ctgatgtaag aggtttcata ttgctaatag cagctacaat ccagctacca
     1141 ttctgctttt attttatggt tgggataagg ctggattatt ctgagtccaa gctaggccct
     1201 tttgctaatc atgttcatac ctcttatctt cctcccacag ctcctgggca acgtgctggt
     1261 ctgtgtgctg gcccatcact ttggcaaaga attgggattc gaacatcgat tgaattcatg
     1321 catacaggag gagagacttc agcatgcaaa ccttcatctg tccggcttgc accgtcgttc
     1381 tcattccatg ctgctggcct tcagatggct gcacagatgc cccactcaca ccagtacagt
     1441 gaccgtcgcc agccgagcat aagtgaccag caggtgtctg ccttaccata ttctgaccag
     1501 attcagcaac ctctaactaa ccagaggcgg atgccccaaa ccttccgtga tccagcaact
     1561 gctcctctga gaaaactctc tgtggacttg atcaaaacat acaagcatat taatgaggtt
     1621 tactatgcaa aaaagaagcg aagacaccaa cagggccagg gggacgattc cagtcataag
     1681 aaggagcgga aggtttacaa tgatggttac gatgatgata actatgatta tattgtaaaa
     1741 aacggggaaa agtggatgga tcggtatgaa atcgactcct taataggcaa aggttcattt
     1801 ggacaggttg tgaaagctta tgacagagtg gagcaagaat gggtcgccat taaaatcatc
     1861 aagaacaaga aagcgtttct gaatcaagcc cagatagaag tgcggctgct tgagctcatg
     1921 aacaaacacg acactgaaat gaagtactac atagtgcatt tgaaacgcca ctttatgttt
     1981 cgaaaccatc tctgtttagt gtttgaaatg ctgtcctata atctctatga tttgttgaga
     2041 aacaccaact tccgaggggt ctctttgaac ctaacacgaa agtttgcgca acagatgtgc
     2101 acagcattgc tttttcttgc gactccagaa cttagtatca ttcactgtga cttaaagcct
     2161 gagaacatcc ttctgtgtaa ccccaaacgg agtgcaatca agattgttga ttttggcagc
     2221 tcttgtcagt tggggcagag gatataccag tatattcaga gtcgctttta tcggtctcca
     2281 gaggtgctac tgggaatgcc ttatgacctt gctatcgaca tgtggtccct tggatgtatc
     2341 ttggttgaaa tgcacactgg agagcctctg ttcagtggtg ccaatgaggt cgatcagatg
     2401 aataaaatag tggaagtctt gggcatccca cctgctcata ttcttgacca agcaccgaaa
     2461 gcaagaaagt tctttgagaa gttgcccgat ggcacttgga gcttaaagaa gaccaaagat
     2521 ggaaaacggg agtacaaacc accaggaacc cgtaaacttc ataatattct tggagtagaa
     2581 acaggaggac ctggcgggcg gcgtgctggg gaatcgggtc atactgtagc tgactacttg
     2641 aagttcaaag acctcatttt aaggatgctt gattatgacc ccaaaactcg gattcaacct
     2701 tattatgccc tgcagcacag ttttttcaag aaaacagctg atgaaggtac caacacaagt
     2761 aacagtgtgt ctaccagccc tgcgatggag cagtctcagt cttcaggcac cacctccagc
     2821 acctcctcca gctcaggtgg atcctcggga acgagtaaca gtgggagagc caggtcggat
     2881 ccgacgcacc agcatcgaca cagcggtgga cacttcgctg ctgctgtcca ggccatggac
     2941 tgtgagacac acagtcccca ggtgcgccag cagtttccgg ctcctctggg atggtcaggc
     3001 actgaagctc ctacacaagt cactgttgaa actcatcctg ttcaagagac aacctttcat
     3061 gtagcccccc agcagaacgc attgcatcat caccatggaa acagttccca tcaccaccac
     3121 caccaccatc accaccacca ccaccatgga cagcaagcct tgggtaaccg gaccaggcca
     3181 agggtctaca attctccaac aaatagctcc tctacccagg attctatgga ggttggccac
     3241 agtcaccact ccatgacatc cctgtcttcc tcaacaactt cttcctcgac atcttcctcc
     3301 tctactggta atcaaggcaa tcaggcctat cagaaccgcc cagtggctgc taacaccttg
     3361 gactttggac agaatggagc tatggacgtt aatttgaccg tctactccaa tccccgccaa
     3421 gagactggca tagctggaca tccaacatac caattttctg ctaatacagg tcctgcacat
     3481 tacatgactg aaggacatct ggcgatgaga caaggggctg atagagaaga gtctcccatg
     3541 acaggagttt gtgtgcaaca gagtcctgta gctagctcga ccggtgaagg ccgcggcagc
     3601 ctgctgacct gcggcgatgt ggaagaaaac ccgggcccgg cgccgggcag cactagtcgg
     3661 aagcttgtga gcaagggcga ggagctgttc accggggtgg tgcccatcct ggtcgagctg
     3721 gacggcgacg taaacggcca caagttcagc gtgtccggcg agggcgaggg cgatgccacc
     3781 tacggcaagc tgaccctgaa gttcatctgc accaccggca agctgcccgt gccctggccc
     3841 accctcgtga ccaccctgac ctacggcgtg cagtgcttca gccgctaccc cgaccacatg
     3901 aagcagcacg acttcttcaa gtccgccatg cccgaaggct acgtccagga gcgcaccatc
     3961 ttcttcaagg acgacggcaa ctacaagacc cgcgccgagg tgaagttcga gggcgacacc
     4021 ctggtgaacc gcatcgagct gaagggcatc gacttcaagg aggacggcaa catcctgggg
     4081 cacaagctgg agtacaacta caacagccac aacgtctata tcatggccga caagcagaag
     4141 aacggcatca aggtgaactt caagatccgc cacaacatcg aggacggcag cgtgcagctc
     4201 gccgaccact accagcagaa cacccccatc ggcgacggcc ccgtgctgct gcccgacaac
     4261 cactacctga gcacccagtc cgccctgagc aaagacccca acgagaagcg cgatcacatg
     4321 gtcctgctgg agttcgtgac cgccgccggg atcactctcg gcatggacga gctgtacaag
     4381 taactcgaga gatctacggg tggcatccct gtgacccctc cccagtgcct ctcctggccc
     4441 tggaagttgc cactccagtg cccaccagcc ttgtcctaat aaaattaagt tgcatcattt
     4501 tgtctgacta ggtgtccttc tataatatta tggggtggag gggggtggta tggagcaagg
     4561 ggcaagttgg gaagacaacc tgtagggcct gcggggtcta ttgggaacca agctggagtg
     4621 cagtggcaca atcttggctc actgcaatct ccgcctcctg ggttcaagcg attctcctgc
     4681 ctcagcctcc cgagttgttg ggattccagg catgcatgac caggctcagc taatttttgt
     4741 ttttttggta gagacggggt ttcaccatat tggccaggct ggtctccaac tcctaatctc
     4801 aggtgatcta cccaccttgg cctcccaaat tgctgggatt acaggcgtga accactgctc
     4861 ccttccctgt ccttctgatt ttgtaggtaa ccacgtgcgg accgagcggc cgcaggaacc
     4921 cctagtgatg gagttggcca ctccctctct gcgcgctcgc tcgctcactg aggccgggcg
     4981 accaaaggtc gcccgacgcc cgggctttgc ccgggcggcc tcagtgagcg agcgagcgcg
     5041 cagctgcctg caggggcgcc tgatgcggta ttttctcctt acgcatctgt gcggtatttc
     5101 acaccgcata nnnnnnnnnn nnnnnnnnnn nnnnnnnnnn nnnnnnnnnn nnnnnnnnnn
     5161 nnnnnnnnnn nnnnnnnnnn nnnnnnnnnn nnnnnnnnnn nnnnntnnnn nnnnnnnnnn
     5221 nnnnnnnnnn nnnnnnnnnn nnnnnnnnnn nncnnnnnnn nnnnnnnnnn nnnnnnnnnn
     5281 nnnnnnnnnn nnnnnnnnnn nnnnnnnnnn nnnnnnnnnn nnnnnnnnnn nnnnnnnnnn
     5341 nnnnnnnnnn nnnnnnnnnn nnnnnnnnnn nnnnnnnnnn nnnnnnnnnn nnnncctttg
     5401 acgttggagt ccacgttctt taatagtgga ctcttgttcc aaactggaac aacactcaac
     5461 tctatctcgg gctattcttt tgatttataa gggattttgc cgatttcggt ctattggtta
     5521 aaaaatgagc tgatttaaca aaaatttaac gcgaatttta acaaaatatt aacgtttaca
     5581 attttatggt gcactctcag tacaatctgc tctgatgccg catagttaag ccagccccga
     5641 cacccgccaa cacccgctga cgcgccctga cgggcttgtc tgctcccggc atccgcttac
     5701 agacaagctg tgaccgtctc cgggagctgc atgtgtcaga ggttttcacc gtcatcaccg
     5761 aaacgcgcga gacgaaaggg cctcgtgata cgcctatttt tataggttaa tgtcatgata
     5821 ataatggttt cttagacgtc aggtggcact tttcggggaa atgtgcgcgg aacccctatt
     5881 tgtttatttt tctaaataca ttcaaatatg tatccgctca tgagacaata accctgataa
     5941 atgcttcaat aatattgaaa aaggaagagt atgagtattc aacatttccg tgtcgccctt
     6001 attccctttt ttgcggcatt ttgccttcct gtttttgctc acccagaaac gctggtgaaa
     6061 gtaaaagatg ctgaagatca gttgggtgca cgagtgggtt acatcgaact ggatctcaac
     6121 agcggtaaga tccttgagag ttttcgcccc gaagaacgtt ttccaatgat gagcactttt
     6181 aaagttctgc tatgtggcgc ggtattatcc cgtattgacg ccgggcaaga gcaactcggt
     6241 cgccgcatac actattctca gaatgacttg gttgagtact caccagtcac agaaaagcat
     6301 cttacggatg gcatgacagt aagagaatta tgcagtgctg ccataaccat gagtgataac
     6361 actgcggcca acttacttct gacaacgatc ggaggaccga aggagctaac cgcttttttg
     6421 cacaacatgg gggatcatgt aactcgcctt gatcgttggg aaccggagct gaatgaagcc
     6481 ataccaaacg acgagcgtga caccacgatg cctgtagcaa tggcaacaac gttgcgcaaa
     6541 ctattaactg gcgaactact tactctagct tcccggcaac aattaataga ctggatggag
     6601 gcggataaag ttgcaggacc acttctgcgc tcggcccttc cggctggctg gtttattgct
     6661 gataaatctg gagccggtga gcgtgggtct cgcggtatca ttgcagcact ggggccagat
     6721 ggtaagccct cccgtatcgt agttatctac acgacgggga gtcaggcaac tatggatgaa
     6781 cgaaatagac agatcgctga gataggtgcc tcactgatta agcattggta actgtcagac
     6841 caagtttact catatatact ttagattgat ttaaaacttc atttttaatt taaaaggatc
     6901 taggtgaaga tcctttttga taatctcatg accaaaatcc cttaacgtga gttttcgttc
     6961 cactgagcgt cagaccccgt agaaaagatc aaaggatctt cttgagatcc tttttttctg
     7021 cgcgtaatct gctgcttgca aacaaaaaaa ccaccgctac cagcggtggt ttgtttgccg
     7081 gatcaagagc taccaactct ttttccgaag gtaactggct tcagcagagc gcagatacca
     7141 aatactgttc ttctagtgta gccgtagtta ggccaccact tcaagaactc tgtagcaccg
     7201 cctacatacc tcgctctgct aatcctgtta ccagtggctg ctgccagtgg cgataagtcg
     7261 tgtcttaccg ggttggactc aagacgatag ttaccggata aggcgcagcg gtcgggctga
     7321 acggggggtt cgtgcacaca gcccagcttg gagcgaacga cctacaccga actgagatac
     7381 ctacagcgtg agctatgaga aagcgccacg cttcccgaag ggagaaaggc ggacaggtat
     7441 ccggtaagcg gcagggtcgg aacaggagag cgcacgaggg agcttccagg gggaaacgcc
     7501 tggtatcttt atagtcctgt cgggtttcgc cacctctgac ttgagcgtcg atttttgtga
     7561 tgctcgtcag gggggcggag cctatggaaa aacgccagca acgcggcctt tttacggttc
     7621 ctggcctttt gctggccttt tgctcacatg t
//
