Features (pLannotate 1.2.2; 18 found; start..end, strand, type, name):
      1..141     -  repeat_region  AAV2 ITR: inverted terminal repeat of adeno-associated virus serotype 2 inverted
    160..524     +  enhancer       CMV enhancer: human cytomegalovirus immediate early enhancer
    597..614     -  promoter       CMV promoter (fragment): human cytomegalovirus (CMV) immediate early promoter
    676..727     +  promoter       CMVd2 promoter: truncated human cytomegalovirus (CMV) immediate early promoter that yields moderately reduced expression relative to the full-length promoter
    876..903     +  intron         CMV intron (fragment): modified intron A from human cytomegalovirus (CMV)
    908..1254    +  intron         β-globin intron (fragment): internally truncated intron from human β-globin
   1258..1305    +  CDS            HBB (fragment): HBB_COLGU - Experimental evidence at transcript level: Swiss-Prot protein existence level 2. Involved in oxygen transport from the lung to the various peripheral tissues. From Colobus guereza (Mantled guereza) (Eastern black-and-white colobus monkey).
   1332..3593    +  CDS            Dyrk1a: DYR1A_MOUSE - Also known as Dyrk. Experimental evidence at protein level: Swiss-Prot protein existence level 1. Dual-specificity kinase which possesses both serine/threonine and tyrosine kinase activities. May play a role in a signaling pathway regulating nuclear functions of cell proliferation. Modulates alternative splicing by phosphorylating the splice factor SRSF6 (By similarity). Exhibits a substrate preference for proline at position P+1 and arginine at position P-3. Has pro-survival function and negatively regulates the apoptotic process. Promotes cell survival upon genotoxic stress thr
   3678..4394    +  CDS            EGFP: EGFP is a basic (constitutively fluorescent) green fluorescent protein published in 1996, derived from Aequorea victoria. It is reported to be a rapidly-maturing weak dimer with moderate acid sensitivity.
   4412..4888    +  polyA_signal   hGH poly(A) signal: human growth hormone polyadenylation signal
   4928..5068    +  repeat_region  AAV2 ITR: inverted terminal repeat of adeno-associated virus serotype 2 inverted
   5073..5124    -  misc_feature   bom (fragment): basis of mobility region from pBR322
   5143..5523    +  rep_origin     M13 ori (sequence partly withheld): M13 bacteriophage origin of replication; arrow indicates direction of (+) strand synthesis
   5599..5648    -  misc_feature   bom (fragment): basis of mobility region from pBR322
   5750..5785    -  CDS            rop (fragment): Rop protein, which maintains plasmids at low copy number; rop
   5880..5984    +  promoter       AmpR promoter: bla
   5985..6845    +  CDS            AmpR: β-lactamase; bla; confers resistance to ampicillin, carbenicillin, and related antibiotics
   7016..7604    +  rep_origin     ori: high-copy-number ColE1/pMB1/pBR322/pUC origin of replication
>Addgene plasmid #118270 | pAAV-DYRK1A-2A-GFP | depositor full sequence | sequence record 223418 | pAAV-DYRK1A-2A-GFP sequence 7665 bps
CCTGCAGGCAGCTGCGCGCTCGCTCGCTCACTGAGGCCGCCCGGGCAAAGCCCGGGCGTCGGGCGACCTT
TGGTCGCCCGGCCTCAGTGAGCGAGCGAGCGCGCAGAGAGGGAGTGGCCAACTCCATCACTAGGGGTTCC
TGCGGCCGCACGCGTGGAGCTAGTTATTAATAGTAATCAATTACGGGGTCATTAGTTCATAGCCCATATA
TGGAGTTCCGCGTTACATAACTTACGGTAAATGGCCCGCCTGGCTGACCGCCCAACGACCCCCGCCCATT
GACGTCAATAATGACGTATGTTCCCATAGTAACGTCAATAGGGACTTTCCATTGACGTCAATGGGTGGAG
TATTTACGGTAAACTGCCCACTTGGCAGTACATCAAGTGTATCATATGCCAAGTACGCCCCCTATTGACG
TCAATGACGGTAAATGGCCCGCCTGGCATTATGCCCAGTACATGACCTTATGGGACTTTCCTACTTGGCA
GTACATCTACGTATTAGTCATCGCTATTACCATGGTGATGCGGTTTTGGCAGTACATCAATGGGCGTGGA
TAGCGGTTTGACTCACGGGGATTTCCAAGTCTCCACCCCATTGACGTCAATGGGAGTTTGTTTTGCACCA
AAATCAACGGGACTTTCCAAAATGTCGTAACAACTCCGCCCCATTGACGCAAATGGGCGGTAGGCGTGTA
CGGTGGGAGGTCTATATAAGCAGAGCTCGTTTAGTGAACCGTCAGATCGCCTGGAGACGCCATCCACGCT
GTTTTGACCTCCATAGAAGACACCGGGACCGATCCAGCCTCCGCGGATTCGAATCCCGGCCGGGAACGGT
GCATTGGAACGCGGATTCCCCGTGCCAAGAGTGACGTAAGTACCGCCTATAGAGTCTATAGGCCCACAAA
AAATGCTTTCTTCTTTTAATATACTTTTTTGTTTATCTTATTTCTAATACTTTCCCTAATCTCTTTCTTT
CAGGGCAATAATGATACAATGTATCATGCCTCTTTGCACCATTCTAAAGAATAACAGTGATAATTTCTGG
GTTAAGGCAATAGCAATATTTCTGCATATAAATATTTCTGCATATAAATTGTAACTGATGTAAGAGGTTT
CATATTGCTAATAGCAGCTACAATCCAGCTACCATTCTGCTTTTATTTTATGGTTGGGATAAGGCTGGAT
TATTCTGAGTCCAAGCTAGGCCCTTTTGCTAATCATGTTCATACCTCTTATCTTCCTCCCACAGCTCCTG
GGCAACGTGCTGGTCTGTGTGCTGGCCCATCACTTTGGCAAAGAATTGGGATTCGAACATCGATTGAATT
CATGCATACAGGAGGAGAGACTTCAGCATGCAAACCTTCATCTGTCCGGCTTGCACCGTCGTTCTCATTC
CATGCTGCTGGCCTTCAGATGGCTGCACAGATGCCCCACTCACACCAGTACAGTGACCGTCGCCAGCCGA
GCATAAGTGACCAGCAGGTGTCTGCCTTACCATATTCTGACCAGATTCAGCAACCTCTAACTAACCAGAG
GCGGATGCCCCAAACCTTCCGTGATCCAGCAACTGCTCCTCTGAGAAAACTCTCTGTGGACTTGATCAAA
ACATACAAGCATATTAATGAGGTTTACTATGCAAAAAAGAAGCGAAGACACCAACAGGGCCAGGGGGACG
ATTCCAGTCATAAGAAGGAGCGGAAGGTTTACAATGATGGTTACGATGATGATAACTATGATTATATTGT
AAAAAACGGGGAAAAGTGGATGGATCGGTATGAAATCGACTCCTTAATAGGCAAAGGTTCATTTGGACAG
GTTGTGAAAGCTTATGACAGAGTGGAGCAAGAATGGGTCGCCATTAAAATCATCAAGAACAAGAAAGCGT
TTCTGAATCAAGCCCAGATAGAAGTGCGGCTGCTTGAGCTCATGAACAAACACGACACTGAAATGAAGTA
CTACATAGTGCATTTGAAACGCCACTTTATGTTTCGAAACCATCTCTGTTTAGTGTTTGAAATGCTGTCC
TATAATCTCTATGATTTGTTGAGAAACACCAACTTCCGAGGGGTCTCTTTGAACCTAACACGAAAGTTTG
CGCAACAGATGTGCACAGCATTGCTTTTTCTTGCGACTCCAGAACTTAGTATCATTCACTGTGACTTAAA
GCCTGAGAACATCCTTCTGTGTAACCCCAAACGGAGTGCAATCAAGATTGTTGATTTTGGCAGCTCTTGT
CAGTTGGGGCAGAGGATATACCAGTATATTCAGAGTCGCTTTTATCGGTCTCCAGAGGTGCTACTGGGAA
TGCCTTATGACCTTGCTATCGACATGTGGTCCCTTGGATGTATCTTGGTTGAAATGCACACTGGAGAGCC
TCTGTTCAGTGGTGCCAATGAGGTCGATCAGATGAATAAAATAGTGGAAGTCTTGGGCATCCCACCTGCT
CATATTCTTGACCAAGCACCGAAAGCAAGAAAGTTCTTTGAGAAGTTGCCCGATGGCACTTGGAGCTTAA
AGAAGACCAAAGATGGAAAACGGGAGTACAAACCACCAGGAACCCGTAAACTTCATAATATTCTTGGAGT
AGAAACAGGAGGACCTGGCGGGCGGCGTGCTGGGGAATCGGGTCATACTGTAGCTGACTACTTGAAGTTC
AAAGACCTCATTTTAAGGATGCTTGATTATGACCCCAAAACTCGGATTCAACCTTATTATGCCCTGCAGC
ACAGTTTTTTCAAGAAAACAGCTGATGAAGGTACCAACACAAGTAACAGTGTGTCTACCAGCCCTGCGAT
GGAGCAGTCTCAGTCTTCAGGCACCACCTCCAGCACCTCCTCCAGCTCAGGTGGATCCTCGGGAACGAGT
AACAGTGGGAGAGCCAGGTCGGATCCGACGCACCAGCATCGACACAGCGGTGGACACTTCGCTGCTGCTG
TCCAGGCCATGGACTGTGAGACACACAGTCCCCAGGTGCGCCAGCAGTTTCCGGCTCCTCTGGGATGGTC
AGGCACTGAAGCTCCTACACAAGTCACTGTTGAAACTCATCCTGTTCAAGAGACAACCTTTCATGTAGCC
CCCCAGCAGAACGCATTGCATCATCACCATGGAAACAGTTCCCATCACCACCACCACCACCATCACCACC
ACCACCACCATGGACAGCAAGCCTTGGGTAACCGGACCAGGCCAAGGGTCTACAATTCTCCAACAAATAG
CTCCTCTACCCAGGATTCTATGGAGGTTGGCCACAGTCACCACTCCATGACATCCCTGTCTTCCTCAACA
ACTTCTTCCTCGACATCTTCCTCCTCTACTGGTAATCAAGGCAATCAGGCCTATCAGAACCGCCCAGTGG
CTGCTAACACCTTGGACTTTGGACAGAATGGAGCTATGGACGTTAATTTGACCGTCTACTCCAATCCCCG
CCAAGAGACTGGCATAGCTGGACATCCAACATACCAATTTTCTGCTAATACAGGTCCTGCACATTACATG
ACTGAAGGACATCTGGCGATGAGACAAGGGGCTGATAGAGAAGAGTCTCCCATGACAGGAGTTTGTGTGC
AACAGAGTCCTGTAGCTAGCTCGACCGGTGAAGGCCGCGGCAGCCTGCTGACCTGCGGCGATGTGGAAGA
AAACCCGGGCCCGGCGCCGGGCAGCACTAGTCGGAAGCTTGTGAGCAAGGGCGAGGAGCTGTTCACCGGG
GTGGTGCCCATCCTGGTCGAGCTGGACGGCGACGTAAACGGCCACAAGTTCAGCGTGTCCGGCGAGGGCG
AGGGCGATGCCACCTACGGCAAGCTGACCCTGAAGTTCATCTGCACCACCGGCAAGCTGCCCGTGCCCTG
GCCCACCCTCGTGACCACCCTGACCTACGGCGTGCAGTGCTTCAGCCGCTACCCCGACCACATGAAGCAG
CACGACTTCTTCAAGTCCGCCATGCCCGAAGGCTACGTCCAGGAGCGCACCATCTTCTTCAAGGACGACG
GCAACTACAAGACCCGCGCCGAGGTGAAGTTCGAGGGCGACACCCTGGTGAACCGCATCGAGCTGAAGGG
CATCGACTTCAAGGAGGACGGCAACATCCTGGGGCACAAGCTGGAGTACAACTACAACAGCCACAACGTC
TATATCATGGCCGACAAGCAGAAGAACGGCATCAAGGTGAACTTCAAGATCCGCCACAACATCGAGGACG
GCAGCGTGCAGCTCGCCGACCACTACCAGCAGAACACCCCCATCGGCGACGGCCCCGTGCTGCTGCCCGA
CAACCACTACCTGAGCACCCAGTCCGCCCTGAGCAAAGACCCCAACGAGAAGCGCGATCACATGGTCCTG
CTGGAGTTCGTGACCGCCGCCGGGATCACTCTCGGCATGGACGAGCTGTACAAGTAACTCGAGAGATCTA
CGGGTGGCATCCCTGTGACCCCTCCCCAGTGCCTCTCCTGGCCCTGGAAGTTGCCACTCCAGTGCCCACC
AGCCTTGTCCTAATAAAATTAAGTTGCATCATTTTGTCTGACTAGGTGTCCTTCTATAATATTATGGGGT
GGAGGGGGGTGGTATGGAGCAAGGGGCAAGTTGGGAAGACAACCTGTAGGGCCTGCGGGGTCTATTGGGA
ACCAAGCTGGAGTGCAGTGGCACAATCTTGGCTCACTGCAATCTCCGCCTCCTGGGTTCAAGCGATTCTC
CTGCCTCAGCCTCCCGAGTTGTTGGGATTCCAGGCATGCATGACCAGGCTCAGCTAATTTTTGTTTTTTT
GGTAGAGACGGGGTTTCACCATATTGGCCAGGCTGGTCTCCAACTCCTAATCTCAGGTGATCTACCCACC
TTGGCCTCCCAAATTGCTGGGATTACAGGCGTGAACCACTGCTCCCTTCCCTGTCCTTCTGATTTTGTAG
GTAACCACGTGCGGACCGAGCGGCCGCAGGAACCCCTAGTGATGGAGTTGGCCACTCCCTCTCTGCGCGC
TCGCTCGCTCACTGAGGCCGGGCGACCAAAGGTCGCCCGACGCCCGGGCTTTGCCCGGGCGGCCTCAGTG
AGCGAGCGAGCGCGCAGCTGCCTGCAGGGGCGCCTGATGCGGTATTTTCTCCTTACGCATCTGTGCGGTA
TTTCACACCGCATA
[142 nt withheld, positions 5125-5266]
C
[141 nt withheld, positions 5268-5408]
CCTTTGACGTTGGAGTCCACGTTCTTTAATAGTGGACTCTTGTTCCAAACTGGAACAACACTCAACCCTA
TCTCGGGCTATTCTTTTGATTTATAAGGGATTTTGCCGATTTCGGCCTATTGGTTAAAAAATGAGCTGAT
TTAACAAAAATTTAACGCGAATTTTAACAAAATATTAACGTTTACAATTTTATGGTGCACTCTCAGTACA
ATCTGCTCTGATGCCGCATAGTTAAGCCAGCCCCGACACCCGCCAACACCCGCTGACGCGCCCTGACGGG
CTTGTCTGCTCCCGGCATCCGCTTACAGACAAGCTGTGACCGTCTCCGGGAGCTGCATGTGTCAGAGGTT
TTCACCGTCATCACCGAAACGCGCGAGACGAAAGGGCCTCGTGATACGCCTATTTTTATAGGTTAATGTC
ATGATAATAATGGTTTCTTAGACGTCAGGTGGCACTTTTCGGGGAAATGTGCGCGGAACCCCTATTTGTT
TATTTTTCTAAATACATTCAAATATGTATCCGCTCATGAGACAATAACCCTGATAAATGCTTCAATAATA
TTGAAAAAGGAAGAGTATGAGTATTCAACATTTCCGTGTCGCCCTTATTCCCTTTTTTGCGGCATTTTGC
CTTCCTGTTTTTGCTCACCCAGAAACGCTGGTGAAAGTAAAAGATGCTGAAGATCAGTTGGGTGCACGAG
TGGGTTACATCGAACTGGATCTCAACAGCGGTAAGATCCTTGAGAGTTTTCGCCCCGAAGAACGTTTTCC
AATGATGAGCACTTTTAAAGTTCTGCTATGTGGCGCGGTATTATCCCGTATTGACGCCGGGCAAGAGCAA
CTCGGTCGCCGCATACACTATTCTCAGAATGACTTGGTTGAGTACTCACCAGTCACAGAAAAGCATCTTA
CGGATGGCATGACAGTAAGAGAATTATGCAGTGCTGCCATAACCATGAGTGATAACACTGCGGCCAACTT
ACTTCTGACAACGATCGGAGGACCGAAGGAGCTAACCGCTTTTTTGCACAACATGGGGGATCATGTAACT
CGCCTTGATCGTTGGGAACCGGAGCTGAATGAAGCCATACCAAACGACGAGCGTGACACCACGATGCCTG
TAGCAATGGCAACAACGTTGCGCAAACTATTAACTGGCGAACTACTTACTCTAGCTTCCCGGCAACAATT
AATAGACTGGATGGAGGCGGATAAAGTTGCAGGACCACTTCTGCGCTCGGCCCTTCCGGCTGGCTGGTTT
ATTGCTGATAAATCTGGAGCCGGTGAGCGTGGGTCTCGCGGTATCATTGCAGCACTGGGGCCAGATGGTA
AGCCCTCCCGTATCGTAGTTATCTACACGACGGGGAGTCAGGCAACTATGGATGAACGAAATAGACAGAT
CGCTGAGATAGGTGCCTCACTGATTAAGCATTGGTAACTGTCAGACCAAGTTTACTCATATATACTTTAG
ATTGATTTAAAACTTCATTTTTAATTTAAAAGGATCTAGGTGAAGATCCTTTTTGATAATCTCATGACCA
AAATCCCTTAACGTGAGTTTTCGTTCCACTGAGCGTCAGACCCCGTAGAAAAGATCAAAGGATCTTCTTG
AGATCCTTTTTTTCTGCGCGTAATCTGCTGCTTGCAAACAAAAAAACCACCGCTACCAGCGGTGGTTTGT
TTGCCGGATCAAGAGCTACCAACTCTTTTTCCGAAGGTAACTGGCTTCAGCAGAGCGCAGATACCAAATA
CTGTCCTTCTAGTGTAGCCGTAGTTAGGCCACCACTTCAAGAACTCTGTAGCACCGCCTACATACCTCGC
TCTGCTAATCCTGTTACCAGTGGCTGCTGCCAGTGGCGATAAGTCGTGTCTTACCGGGTTGGACTCAAGA
CGATAGTTACCGGATAAGGCGCAGCGGTCGGGCTGAACGGGGGGTTCGTGCACACAGCCCAGCTTGGAGC
GAACGACCTACACCGAACTGAGATACCTACAGCGTGAGCTATGAGAAAGCGCCACGCTTCCCGAAGGGAG
AAAGGCGGACAGGTATCCGGTAAGCGGCAGGGTCGGAACAGGAGAGCGCACGAGGGAGCTTCCAGGGGGA
AACGCCTGGTATCTTTATAGTCCTGTCGGGTTTCGCCACCTCTGACTTGAGCGTCGATTTTTGTGATGCT
CGTCAGGGGGGCGGAGCCTATGGAAAAACGCCAGCAACGCGGCCTTTTTACGGTTCCTGGCCTTTTGCTG
GCCTTTTGCTCACATGT
